Addgene plasmid #205691: LAAPCW
Purpose: shRNAmir backbone for RNA interference, with mCherry reporter
Depositing lab: Dapeng Wang. Depositing organization: Shandong Medical and Pharmaceutical University. Publication: miR-AB, a miRNA-based shRNA viral toolkit for multicolor-barcoded multiplex RNAi at a single-cell level. Wang D, Xiu J, Zhao J, Luo J. EMBO Rep. 2022 Apr 5;23(4):e53691. doi: 10.15252/embr.202153691. Epub 2022 Feb 24. PubMed 35201651.
Backbone
  Vector backbone: pLVX-Puro
  Backbone manufacturer: Clontech
  Vector type: Lentiviral
Growth in bacteria
  Bacterial resistance: Ampicillin, 100 μg/mL
  Growth temperature: 37°C
  Growth strain: NEB Stable
  Copy number: High Copy
Gene/Insert
  Gene/Insert name: miR-AB
  Species: Synthetic
  Promoter: AH
  Cloning method: Restriction Enzyme; 5′ cloning site BamHI (unknown if destroyed); 3′ cloning site ApaI (unknown if destroyed)
  Sequencing primers: 3′ PGK Reverse: GCCAGAGGCCACTTGTGTAG
Terms and licenses: Academic/Nonprofit Terms; Industry Terms: Not Available to Industry
How to cite: LAAPCW was a gift from Dapeng Wang (Addgene plasmid # 205691 ; http://n2t.net/addgene:205691 ; RRID:Addgene_205691)
