[The description below was written by a language model from this plasmid's Addgene catalogue record and pLannotate feature annotations shown in this document.]
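Description:
LAAPCW is a lentiviral shRNAmir backbone built on Clontech's pLVX-Puro and belonging to the miR-AB toolkit, a miRNA-based shRNA system designed for colour-barcoded, multiplexed RNA interference at the single-cell level. In bacteria it is maintained as a high-copy plasmid through a ColE1/pUC-type origin and selected with ampicillin via the bla gene. Remnants of lac regulatory sequence from the cloning backbone are also annotated.

The roughly 10.2 kb sequence carries the HIV-1 elements needed to generate packageable vector RNA: LTR sequences at both ends of the viral cassette (both labelled by the annotation software as truncated 5' LTRs with adjacent nef-derived sequence), the Ψ packaging signal with a gag fragment, the RRE for Rev-dependent nuclear export, and the cPPT/CTS that aids nuclear import of the reverse-transcribed genome. The payload is the synthetic miR-AB scaffold, catalogued as cloned between BamHI and ApaI and driven by a promoter the record names only as "AH". The feature table leaves much of this upstream region unannotated, apart from an HTLV-1 LTR-like segment, so the promoter's composition cannot be stated from the record. A 3' miR-30a flanking sequence is detected, consistent with a miR-30-type context for processing embedded hairpins.

Downstream, a mouse PGK promoter drives an mCherry-family red fluorescent protein (annotated as mCherry2), followed by a WPRE to enhance transcript expression. The red reporter marks transduced cells and serves as the colour barcode. No puromycin resistance gene is annotated despite the parental backbone name. As a backbone, the plasmid is intended to receive user-designed shRNAmir sequences for knockdown experiments.
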