Features (pLannotate 1.2.2; 22 found; start..end, strand, type, name):
    285..419     -  polyA_signal   SV40 poly(A) signal: SV40 polyadenylation signal
    467..571     +  promoter       AmpR promoter: bla
    572..1432    +  CDS            AmpR: β-lactamase; bla; confers resistance to ampicillin, carbenicillin, and related antibiotics
   1603..2191    +  rep_origin     ori: high-copy-number ColE1/pMB1/pBR322/pUC origin of replication
   2374..2466    +  CDS            lacI (fragment): lac repressor; lacI; The lac repressor binds to the lac operator to inhibit transcription in E. coli. This inhibition can be relieved by adding lactose or isopropyl-β-D-thiogalactopyranoside (IPTG).
   2479..2500    +  protein_bind   CAP binding site: CAP binding activates transcription in the presence of cAMP. E. coli catabolite activator protein
   2515..2545    +  promoter       lac promoter: promoter for the E. coli lac operon
   2553..2569    +  protein_bind   lac operator: The lac repressor binds to the lac operator to inhibit transcription in E. coli. This inhibition can be relieved by adding lactose or isopropyl-β-D-thiogalactopyranoside (IPTG). lac repressor encoded by lacI
   2722..2979    -  LTR            5' LTR (truncated): truncated 5' long terminal repeat (LTR) from HIV-1
   3027..3425    -  CDS            nef (fragment): NEF_HV1BR - Experimental evidence at protein level: Swiss-Prot protein existence level 1. Extracellular Nef protein targets CD4(+) T-lymphocytes for apoptosis by interacting with CXCR4 surface receptors (PubMed:14990729). From Human immunodeficiency virus type 1 group M subtype B (isolate BRU/LAI) (HIV-1).
   3439..4026    -  misc_feature   WPRE: woodchuck hepatitis virus posttranscriptional regulatory element
   4038..4745    -  CDS            mCherry2: mCherry2 is a basic (constitutively fluorescent) red fluorescent protein published in 2017, derived from Discosoma sp.. It has very low acid sensitivity.
   4763..5262    -  promoter       PGK promoter: mouse phosphoglycerate kinase 1 promoter
   5276..5399    -  ncRNA          3' miR-30a: sequence downstream of the 71-nt precursor of the human miR-30a microRNA (Zeng et al., 2002) miRNA
   6344..6610    -  LTR            5' LTR (truncated): truncated 5' long terminal repeat (LTR) from human T-cell leukemia virus (HTLV) type 1
   8160..8275    -  misc_feature   cPPT/CTS: central polypurine tract and central termination sequence of HIV-1 (lacking the first T)
   8290..8390    -  CDS            Rev (fragment): human immunodeficiency virus 1 (HIV-1) Rev protein; rev; enhances nuclear export of unspliced and incompletely spliced viral mRNAs
   8767..9000    -  misc_feature   RRE: The Rev response element (RRE) of HIV-1 allows for Rev-dependent mRNA export from the nucleus to the cytoplasm.
   9175..9513    -  CDS            HIV-1 gag (fragment): gag protein from human immunodeficiency virus 1; gag
   9497..9622    -  misc_feature   HIV-1 Ψ: packaging signal of human immunodeficiency virus type 1
   9669..9926    -  LTR            5' LTR (truncated): truncated 5' long terminal repeat (LTR) from HIV-1
   9974..118     -  CDS            nef (fragment) (across the origin): NEF_HV1BR - Experimental evidence at protein level: Swiss-Prot protein existence level 1. Extracellular Nef protein targets CD4(+) T-lymphocytes for apoptosis by interacting with CXCR4 surface receptors (PubMed:14990729). From Human immunodeficiency virus type 1 group M subtype B (isolate BRU/LAI) (HIV-1).
>Addgene plasmid #205691 | LAAPCW | addgene full sequence | sequence record 430244 | Addgene NGS Result
GATATCTGACCCCTGGCCCTGGTGTGTAGTTCTGCTAATCAGGGAAGTAGCCTTGTGTGTGGTAGATCCA
CAGATCAAGGATATCTTGTCTTCTTTGGGAGTGAATTAGCCCTTCCAACTACTAAGTTTGTAGTACATAT
TTAACAAATACAATTTCTTTAAAATGAAAATAATTCAGAGGAATCACAGGTTTAGAGTAAATGAAACCAC
AGGTAATTGGCAGTGGTAATAGGGTATGGGGTGGGAAGTTTGGGATGATTTTGGTTAGCTTGAGTTATCC
AGTTGATCCAGACATGATAAGATACATTGATGAGTTTGGACAAACCACAACTAGAATGCAGTGAAAAAAA
TGCTTTATTTGTGAAATTTGTGATGCTATTGCTTTATTTGTAACCATTATAAGCTGCAATAAACAAGTTG
ATCTCCCGATCCGTCGACGTCAGGTGGCACTTTTCGGGGAAATGTGCGCGGAACCCCTATTTGTTTATTT
TTCTAAATACATTCAAATATGTATCCGCTCATGAGACAATAACCCTGATAAATGCTTCAATAATATTGAA
AAAGGAAGAGTATGAGTATTCAACATTTCCGTGTCGCCCTTATTCCCTTTTTTGCGGCATTTTGCCTTCC
TGTTTTTGCTCACCCAGAAACGCTGGTGAAAGTAAAAGATGCTGAAGATCAGTTGGGTGCACGAGTGGGT
TACATCGAACTGGATCTCAACAGCGGTAAGATCCTTGAGAGTTTTCGCCCCGAAGAACGTTTTCCAATGA
TGAGCACTTTTAAAGTTCTGCTATGTGGCGCGGTATTATCCCGTATTGACGCCGGGCAAGAGCAACTCGG
TCGCCGCATACACTATTCTCAGAATGACTTGGTTGAGTACTCACCAGTCACAGAAAAGCATCTTACGGAT
GGCATGACAGTAAGAGAATTATGCAGTGCTGCCATAACCATGAGTGATAACACTGCGGCCAACTTACTTC
TGACAACGATCGGAGGACCGAAGGAGCTAACCGCTTTTTTGCACAACATGGGGGATCATGTAACTCGCCT
TGATCGTTGGGAACCGGAGCTGAATGAAGCCATACCAAACGACGAGCGTGACACCACGATGCCTGTAGCA
ATGGCAACAACGTTGCGCAAACTATTAACTGGCGAACTACTTACTCTAGCTTCCCGGCAACAATTAATAG
ACTGGATGGAGGCGGATAAAGTTGCAGGACCACTTCTGCGCTCGGCCCTTCCGGCTGGCTGGTTTATTGC
TGATAAATCTGGAGCCGGTGAGCGTGGGTCTCGCGGTATCATTGCAGCACTGGGGCCAGATGGTAAGCCC
TCCCGTATCGTAGTTATCTACACGACGGGGAGTCAGGCAACTATGGATGAACGAAATAGACAGATCGCTG
AGATAGGTGCCTCACTGATTAAGCATTGGTAACTGTCAGACCAAGTTTACTCATATATACTTTAGATTGA
TTTAAAACTTCATTTTTAATTTAAAAGGATCTAGGTGAAGATCCTTTTTGATAATCTCATGACCAAAATC
CCTTAACGTGAGTTTTCGTTCCACTGAGCGTCAGACCCCGTAGAAAAGATCAAAGGATCTTCTTGAGATC
CTTTTTTTCTGCGCGTAATCTGCTGCTTGCAAACAAAAAAACCACCGCTACCAGCGGTGGTTTGTTTGCC
GGATCAAGAGCTACCAACTCTTTTTCCGAAGGTAACTGGCTTCAGCAGAGCGCAGATACCAAATACTGTT
CTTCTAGTGTAGCCGTAGTTAGGCCACCACTTCAAGAACTCTGTAGCACCGCCTACATACCTCGCTCTGC
TAATCCTGTTACCAGTGGCTGCTGCCAGTGGCGATAAGTCGTGTCTTACCGGGTTGGACTCAAGACGATA
GTTACCGGATAAGGCGCAGCGGTCGGGCTGAACGGGGGGTTCGTGCACACAGCCCAGCTTGGAGCGAACG
ACCTACACCGAACTGAGATACCTACAGCGTGAGCTATGAGAAAGCGCCACGCTTCCCGAAGGGAGAAAGG
CGGACAGGTATCCGGTAAGCGGCAGGGTCGGAACAGGAGAGCGCACGAGGGAGCTTCCAGGGGGAAACGC
CTGGTATCTTTATAGTCCTGTCGGGTTTCGCCACCTCTGACTTGAGCGTCGATTTTTGTGATGCTCGTCA
GGGGGGCGGAGCCTATGGAAAAACGCCAGCAACGCGGCCTTTTTACGGTTCCTGGCCTTTTGCTGGCCTT
TTGCTCACATGTTCTTTCCTGCGTTATCCCCTGATTCTGTGGATAACCGTATTACCGCCTTTGAGTGAGC
TGATACCGCTCGCCGCAGCCGAACGACCGAGCGCAGCGAGTCAGTGAGCGAGGAAGCGGAAGAGCGCCCA
ATACGCAAACCGCCTCTCCCCGCGCGTTGGCCGATTCATTAATGCAGCTGGCACGACAGGTTTCCCGACT
GGAAAGCGGGCAGTGAGCGCAACGCAATTAATGTGAGTTAGCTCACTCATTAGGCACCCCAGGCTTTACA
CTTTATGCTTCCGGCTCGTATGTTGTGTGGAATTGTGAGCGGATAACAATTTCACACAGGAAACAGCTAT
GACCATGATTACGCCAAGCTCTAGCTAGAGGTCGACGGTAAAACGCTAGCAATGTCAAGGCCTCTCACTC
TCTGATATTCATTTCTTTGCAAGTTATAAATACTGAATAATAAGATGACATGAACTACTACTGCTAGAGA
TTTTCCACACTGACTAAAAGGGTCTGAGGGATCTCTAGTTACCAGAGTCACACAACAGACGGGCACACAC
TACTTGAAGCACTCAAGGCAAGCTTTATTGAGGCTTAAGCAGTGGGTTCCCTAGTTAGCCAGAGAGCTCC
CAGGCTCAGATCTGGTCTAACCAGAGAGACCCAGTACAGGCAAAAAGCAGCTGCTTATATGCAGGATCTG
AGGGCTCGCCACTCCCCAGTCCCGCCCAGGCCACGCCTCCCTGGAAAGTCCCCAGCGGAAAGTCCCTTGT
AGCAAGCTCGATATCAGCAGTTCTTGAAGTACTCCGGATGCAGCTCTCGGGCCACGTGATGAAATGCTAG
GCGGCTGTCAAACCTCCACTCTAACACTTCTCTCTCCGGGTCATCCATCCCATGCAGGCTCACAGGGTGT
AACAAGCTGGTGTTCTCTCCTTTATTGGCCTCTTCTACCTTATCTGGCTCAACTGGTACTAGCTTGTAGC
ACCATCCAAAGGTCAGTGGATATCTGACCCCTGGCCCTGGTGTGTAGTTCTGCTAATCAGGGAAGTAGCC
TTGTGTGTGGTAGATCCACAGATCAAGGATATCTTGTCTTCGTTGGGAGTGAATTAGCCCTTCCAGTCCC
CTCTTTTCTTTTAAAAAGTGGCTAAGATCTACAGCTGCCTTGTAAGTCATTGGTCTTAAAGGTACCCCTG
CAGGCCAGGCGGGGAGGCGGCCCAAAGGGAGATCCGACTCGTCTGAGGGCGAAGGCGAAGACGCGGAAGA
GGCCGCAGAGCCGGCAGCAGGCCGCGGGAAGGAAGGTCCGCTGGATTGAGGGCCGAAGGGACGTAGCAGA
AGGACGTCCCGCGCAGAATCCAGGTGGCAACACAGGCGAGCAGCCATGGAAAGGACGTCAGCTTCCCCGA
CAACACCACGGAATTGTCAGTGCCCAACAGCCGAGCCCCTGTCCAGCAGCGGGCAAGGCAGGCGGCGATG
AGTTCCGCCGTGGCAATAGGGAGGGGGAAAGCGAAAGTCCCGGAAAGGAGCTGACAGGTGGTGGCAATGC
CCCAACCAGTGGGGGTTGCGTCAGCAAACACAGTGCACACCACGCCACGTTGCCTGACAACGGGCCACAA
CTCCTCATAAAGAGACAGCAACCAGGATTTATACAAGGAGGAGAAAATGAAAGCCATACGGGAAGCAATA
GCATGATACAAAGGCATTAAAGCAGCGTATCCACATAGCGTAAAAGGAGCAACATAGTTAAGAATACCAG
TCAATCTTTCACAAATTTTGTAATCCAGAGGTTGATGTTTAAACCTACTTGTACAGCTCGTCCATGCCGC
CGGTGGAGTGGCGGCCCTCGGCGCGTTCGTACTGTTCCACGATGGTGTAGTCCTCGTTGTGGGAAAGGAT
GTCCAACTTGATGTCCACGTTGTAGGCTCCGGGCAGCTGCACGGGCTTCTTGGCCTTGTAGGTGGTCTTG
ACTTCAGCGTCGTAGTGGCCGCCGTCCTTCAGCTTCAGCCTCTGCTTGATCTCGCCCTTCAGGGCACCGT
CCTCGGGGTACATCCGCTCAGTGGAAGCCTCCCAGCCCATTGTACGACACTGCATTACGGGGCCGTCGGA
GGGGAAGTTGGTGCCGCGCAGCTTCACCTTGTAGATGAACTCGCCGTCCTGTAGGGAGGAGTCCTGGGTC
ACGGTCACCACGCCGCCGTCCTCGAAGTTCATCACGCGCTCCCAGTTGAAGCCCTCGGGGAAGGACAGCT
TCAAGTAGTCGGGGATGTCGGCGGGGTGCTTCACGTATGCCTTGGAGCCGTACATGAACTGAGGGGACAG
GATGTCCCAGGCGAAGGGCAGGGGGCCACCCTTGGTCACCTTCAGCTTGGCGGTCTGGGTGCCCTCGTAG
GGGCGGCCCTCGCCCTCGCCCTCGATCTCGAACTCGTGGCCGTTCACGGAGCCCTCCATGTGCACCTTGA
AGCGCATGAACTCCTTGATGATGGCCATGTTATCCTCCTCGCCCTTGCTCACCATGGTGGTTAATTAAAG
GTCGAAAGGCCCGGAGATGAGGAAGAGGAGAACAGCGCGGCAGACGTGCGCTTTTGAAGCGTGCAGAATG
CCGGGCCTCCGGAGGACCTTCGGGCGCCCGCCCCGCCCCTGAGCCCGCCCCTGAGCCCGCCCCCCGGCCC
CCCCCCTCCCCGCCTCTGAGCCCAGAAAGCGAAGGAGCAAAGCTGCTATTGGCCGCTGCCCCAAAAGCCT
ACCCGCTTCCATTGCTCAGCGGTGCTGTCCATCTGCACGAGACTAGTGAGACGTGCTACTTCCATTTGTC
ACGTCCTGCACGACGCGAGCTGCGGGGCGGGGGGGGACTTCCTGACTAGGGGAGGAGTAGAAGGTGGCGC
GAAGGGGCCACCAAAGAACGGAGCCGGTTGGCGCCTACCGGTGGATGTGGAATGTGTGCGAGGCCAGAGG
CCACTTGTGTAGCGCCAAGTGCCCAGCGGGGCTGCTAAAGCGCATGCTCCAGACTGCCTTGGGAAAAGCG
CCTCCCCTACCCGGTAGAATTGAAAAAAGTGATTTAATTTATACCATTTTAATTCAGCTTTGTAAAAATG
TATCAAAGAGATAGCAAGGTATTCAGTTTTAGTAAACAAGATAATTGCTCGAATTCTAGCCCCTTGAAGT
CCGAGGCAGGGCCCTATTTTTAGCGCAGTTAATGGAACAGGAACTAAATTTACCCCAAAAAGATTACGTG
AATCAGGATATAACGTTATTGAGGGTGAAGATCGTGCATTTGAAGATGAAACATTGAAAAATGTTGTAAA
TCCAAATCCAGAATTTGATCCTGCATGAAAAATACCGCTTGAATATGGTATTAAACATGATGCAGATATT
ATTATTATGAATGACCCAGATGCTGACAGATTTGGAATGGCAATAAAACATGATGGTCATTTTGTAAGAT
TAGATGGAAATCAAACAGGACCAATTTTAATTGATTGAAAATTATCAAATCTAAAACGCTTAAATAGCAT
TCCAAAAAATCCGGCTCTATATTCAAGTTTTGTAACAAGTGATTTGGGTGATAGAATCGCTCAGGAAAAA
TATGGAGTTAAGATTGTAAAAACTTTAACTGGATTGAAATGAATGGGTAGAGAAATTGCTAAAGAAGAAG
ATAACGGATTAAATTTTGTTTTTGCTTATGAAGAAAGTTATGGATATGTAATTGATGACTCAGCTAGAGA
TAAAGATGGAATACAAGGTTCTATATTGATAGCAGAGGCTGCTTGATTTTGTAAAAAACAAAATAAAACA
TTAGTGGACTATTTAGAAGATTTATTGAAAGAAATGGGTGCATATTACACTTTCACTTGAAACTTGAATT
TTGAACCAGAAGAAAAGAAATTAAAAATTGAACCATTAGTGAAATCATTGAGAGCAACACCCTTAACTCA
AATTGCTGGACTTAAAGTTGTTAATGTGGATCCTGTCAACAGCAATATACCTTCTCGAGCCTTCTGTTGG
GTTAAGAAGTCGAAGTAATCCCAGCAAGTGTTTCCAAGATGTGCAGGCAACGATTCTGTAAAGTACTGAA
GCCTCATTCAAACAATTACCCTGTTATCCCTAGTCGAAGCGCTGATCTGTAACGGCGCAGAACAGAAAAC
GAAACAAAGACGTAGAGTTGAGCAAGCAGGGTCAGGCAAAGCGTGGAGAGCCGGCTGAGTCTAGGTAGGC
TCCAAGGGAGCGCCGGACAAAGGCCCGGTCTCGACCTGAGCTCTAAACTTACCTAGACGGCGGACGTAGT
TCAGGAGGCACCACAGGCGGGAGGCGGCAGAACGCGACTCAACCGGCGTGGATGGCGGCCTCAGGTAAGG
CGGCGGGCGCGTGAAGGAGAGATGCGAGCCTGGACGGGCGGCGGATCGGCAAAGGCGAGGCTCTGTGCTC
GCGGGGCGGACGCGGTCTCGGCGGTGGTGGCGCGTCGCGCCGCTGGGTTTTATAGGGCGCCGCCGCGGCC
GTTCGAGCCATAAAAGGCAACTTTCGGAACGGCGCACGCTGATTGGCCCCGCGCCGCTCACTCACCGGCT
TCGCCGCACAGTGCAGCATTTTTTTACCCCCTCTCCCCTCCTTTTGCGAAAAAAAAAAAGAGCGAGAGCG
AGATTGAGGAAGAGGAGGAGGGAGAGTTTTGGCGTTGGCCGCCTTGGGGTGCTGGGCCGGGGGGCTGGGG
GCGCGCGCCGTGGCCCCCGCGCCCCACGCTGGGCAGTGCCCGGTTCGGCCCCGCATGGCCAGGCCTGCCC
CCGGCCTGCCCGTCTCTCTGGCCCCCCACCCACCGCGGGACATCCTAGTTGTGGACATCTCTTGGGCACT
GAGCGCCCAGGTGGGGTGGGCCAGGGTCTGCACGGGTGCCAAGGCCCTGGGTTCTGTACGCTCCTGCAGA
AGGAGCTCTTGGAGGGCATGGAGTGGCCAGGCAGTCACTCCCCCTTGCCGACTTCAGAGCAACTGCCCTG
AAAGCAGGGCCTGAGGACCTCTGGCTGTGGGGCTCAGCTAGCTAAATGTGCTGGGTGGGTCACTAGGGAG
AGACCTGGGCTTGAGAGGTAGAGTGTGGTGTTGGGGGAGTCAGGTGGCTTGCGGCCACTTAGAAGTCGCA
GGACCACACTCCCCAGGACAGGGCAGGGGCCAGCGGTCCAGTGGCTGGAGGTGGCCCGTGATGAAGGCTA
CAAACCTACCCAGCCGCAGCCCTGGGAAGGAAGGTGGGCTCTACAGGGCAGGGCACCTTTTACCCTGGAG
CTGCCTGCTTTTGAGGGTAACAGTCACGCCCAGCCAAGACCAGGCCTGGGGCGTTAGTGGGTGACCTAGT
CACTGCGGGGCGGGGGGGCTGGGTCTACACAGCCTGGGTCTAGGCCCACCGTCCGTTGTATGTCTGCTAT
GCGCAGCCACAGCTGAACTGCCCTCCCAGACCATCTGGAGGCCGCTGGGGGACTCTGGGGACCAAGACTC
CATGTGCCACAGAGGATTGGGGGCGGGGCGGTGCTAGGAACTCAAAGCCAGCCTGGGAAGACCCTGTCCT
TGTCACCCTTTCTTGCCTTGGGTCTGTCCACTGAGTAGCACACAAGACCGGGTGGGCAGGGTCCGTTCTG
CTCCGGGAATCACAGACTGTGTGTACCCAGGTGGTGGGCATGCAGCGATCAGTGGCGTGGGACCACAGAG
GGGCATTCGGCTCAGCCTAGAGGAACCTGCCTTCCTCCTCCTCCCCCTCCTTGGAGGTGGTGACAAGAAG
CTGGATTTTTACACAAAAATAGGAAGAGTGGTGAGGTGGGGGCACCTCAGGCCTGCGGGGCTCTTTGCAG
CGCGTAGTAGGTGTTCATTGAGTGTGTGTCGCAATAGGCAAAGATGAGTCCATATAAGGACATGGAACAT
CGATAAACTGGATCTCTGCTGTCCCTGTAATAAACCCGAAAATTTTGAATTTTTGTAATTTGTTTTTGTA
ATTCTTTAGTTTGTATGTCTGTTGCTATTATGTCTACTATTCTTTCCCCTGCACTGTACCCCCCAATCCC
CCCTTTTCTTTTAAAGGCGATACCGTCGAGATCCGTTCACTAATCGAATGGATCTGTCTCTGTCTCTCTC
TCCACCTTCTTCTTCTATTCCTTCGGGCCTGTCGGGTCCCCTCGGGGTTGGGAGGTGGGTCTGAAACGAT
AATGGTGAATATCCCTGCCTAACTCTATTCACTATAGAAAGTACAGCAAAAACTATTCTTAAACCTACCA
AGCCTCCTACTATCATTATGAATAATTTTATATACCACAGCCAATTTGTTATGTTAAACCAATTCCACAA
ACTTGCCCATTTATCTAATTCCAATAATTCTTGTTCATTCTTTTCTTGCTGGTTTTGCGATTCTTCAATT
AAGGAGTGTATTAAGCTTGTGTAATTGTTAATTTCTCTGTCCCACTCCATCCAGGTCGTGTGATTCCAAA
TCTGTTCCAGAGATTTATTACTCCAACTAGCATTCCAAGGCACAGCAGTGGTGCAAATGAGTTTTCCAGA
GCAACCCCAAATCCCCAGGAGCTGTTGATCCTTTAGGTATCTTTCCACAGCCAGGATTCTTGCCTGGAGC
TGCTTGATGCCCCAGACTGTGAGTTGCAACAGATGCTGTTGCGCCTCAATAGCCCTCAGCAAATTGTTCT
GCTGCTGCACTATACCAGACAATAATTGTCTGGCCTGTACCGTCAGCGTCATTGACGCTGCGCCCATAGT
GCTTCCTGCTGCTCCCAAGAACCCAAGGAACAAAGCTCCTATTCCCACTGCTCTTTTTTCTCTCTGCACC
ACTCTTCTCTTTGCCTTGGTGGGTGCTACTCCTAATGGTTCAATTTTTACTACTTTATATTTATATAATT
CACTTCTCCAATTGTCCCTCATATCTCCTCCTCCAGGTCTGAAGATCAGCGGCCGGCCGCTTGCTGTGCG
GTGGTCTTACTTTTGTTTTGCTCTTCCTCTATCTTGTCTAAAGCTTCCTTGGTGTCTTTTATCTCTATCC
TTTGATGCACACAATAGAGGGTTGCTACTGTATTATATAATGATCTAAGTTCTTCTGATCCTGTCTGAAG
GGATGGTTGTAGCTGTCCCAGTATTTGTCTACAGCCTTCTGATGTTTCTAACAGGCCAGGATTAACTGCG
AATCGTTCTAGCTCCCTGCTTGCCCATACTATATGTTTTAATTTATATTTTTTCTTTCCCCCTGGCCTTA
ACCGAATTTTTTCCCATCGCGATCTAATTCTCCCCCGCTTAATACTGACGCTCTCGCACCCATCTCTCTC
CTTCTAGCCTCCGCTAGTCAAAATTTTTGGCGTACTCACCAGTCGCCGCCCCTCGCCTCTTGCCGTGCGC
GCTTCAGCAAGCCGAGTCCTGCGTCGAGAGAGCTCCTCTGGTTTCCCTTTCGCTTTCAAGTCCCTGTTCG
GGCGCCACTGCTAGAGATTTTCCACACTGACTAAAAGGGTCTGAGGGATCTCTAGTTACCAGAGTCACAC
AACAGACGGGCACACACTACTTGAAGCACTCAAGGCAAGCTTTATTGAGGCTTAAGCAGTGGGTTCCCTA
GTTAGCCAGAGAGCTCCCAGGCTCAGATCTGGTCTAACCAGAGAGACCCAGTACAGGCAAAAAGCAGCTG
CTTATATGCAGGATCTGAGGGCTCGCCACTCCCCAGTCCCGCCCAGGCCACGCCTCCCTGGAAAGTCCCC
AGCGGAAAGTCCCTTGTAGCAAGCTCGATATCAGCAGTTCTTGAAGTACTCCGGATGCAGCTCTCGGGCC
ACGTGATGAAATGCTAGGCGGCTGTCAAACCTCCACTCTAACACTTCTCTCTCCGGGTCATCCATCCCAT
GCAGGCTCACAGGGTGTAACAAGCTGGTGTTCTCTCCTTTATTGGCCTCTTCTACCTTATCTGGCTCAAC
TGGTACTAGCTTGTAGCACCATCCAAAGGTCAGTG
